>Addgene plasmid #12420 | pMCSF-R-luc | addgene partial sequence | sequence record 19829 | LucNRev 5'-CCTTATGCAGTTGCTCTCC-3'
CTTTCTTTATGTTTTTGGCGTCTTCCATTTTACCAACAGTACCGGAATGCCAAGCTCAGATCTCGAGCTC
TCAGCTACTAGCTCCGCAGGGATCGGGACACTGGACACACGTTCCTCTCCTCTGCACTGGCTGTTTGTCT
TGTTTTCCTCTTCCTCCTCCTTGGGCTGATCCTCTTCTTCCCCTTTTAGCTAGGCAAGGCAACCACAGAG
TTTGGAAATCTTGGGTCTTTAAGAAGAAAACAAAGCCTTGAACCCAAGAGGGAGGGGTCGCAGTCTGGGG
CAGGGCCAGCCTGAGCTTGGGGGGAGCTAGCTAAGTTTGGGGCCCTTCTAAAGCCATCTTCAAGGGGTCT
TGGGAGAAGAGACATGTCCAAGAGCAGCCAGACCGTTAGTCAGTAGCACAAATGAGGGTCTTCAGAGTGA
TCAGGTGGCTCTGGCAGATCCCAAAGAGAAGTTAGGTTGCATGATATTGTGACATATATATTTTTTCTTT
ACCCTGATGTCCTGGCTTACAACTCCTAAAATCCTTGGAATCTCCAAAGTAATGCATATCTGGATCCAGA
CATGATAAGATACATTGATGAGTTTGGACAAACCACAACTAGAATGCAGTGAAAAAAATGCTTTATTTGT
GAAATTTGTGATGCTATTGCTTTATTTGTAACCATTATAAGCTGCAATAAACAAGTTAACAACAATTGCA
TTCATTTTAT
