[The description below was written by a language model from this plasmid's Addgene catalogue record.]
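Description:
pMCSF-R-luc is a luciferase reporter plasmid built on the pXP2 backbone, a promoterless luciferase vector of about 5.9 kb into which candidate regulatory DNA can be placed upstream of the luciferase coding sequence. It is maintained in E. coli as a high-copy plasmid under ampicillin selection. The record does not include a feature table, so the specific origin of replication, polyadenylation signals and other backbone elements are not itemised, and no mammalian selection marker is listed.

The insert is a fragment of roughly 500 bp from the promoter of the human M-CSF receptor gene (CSF1R, also known as c-fms or CD115), cloned by restriction digestion between BamHI at the 5′ end and SacI at the 3′ end, with both sites preserved. Because the backbone supplies no promoter of its own, luciferase expression after transfection depends on the transcriptional activity of this CSF1R fragment, so light output serves as a quantitative readout of promoter strength. The exact coordinates of the fragment relative to the transcription start site are not stated in the record.

The associated work concerns how the macrophage transcription factor PU.1 directs tissue-specific expression of the M-CSF receptor. This points to typical uses such as transient transfection assays comparing promoter activity in myeloid and non-myeloid cells, testing transactivation by co-expressed factors such as PU.1, and serving as a parent construct for deletion or binding-site mutants of the promoter.
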