Addgene plasmid #12420: pMCSF-R-luc
Depositing lab: Dong-Er Zhang. Depositing organization: Scripps California (The Scripps Research Institute). Publication: The macrophage transcription factor PU.1 directs tissue-specific expression of the macrophage colony-stimulating factor receptor. Zhang DE, Hetherington CJ, Chen HM, Tenen DG. Mol Cell Biol. 1994 Jan . 14(1):373-81. PubMed 8264604.
Backbone
  Vector backbone: pXP2
  Backbone size w/o insert (bp): 5900
  Vector type: Luciferase
Growth in bacteria
  Bacterial resistance: Ampicillin, 100 μg/mL
  Growth temperature: 37°C
  Growth strain: DH5alpha
  Copy number: High Copy
Gene/Insert
  Gene/Insert name: M-CSF receptor promoter fragment (alt name: M-CSF)
  Species: H. sapiens (human)
  Insert size (bp): 500
  Entrez Gene: CSF1R (a.k.a. BANDDOS, C-FMS, CD115, CSF-1R, CSFR, FIM2, FMS, GPSC, HDLS, HDLS1, M-CSF-R)
  Cloning method: Restriction Enzyme; 5′ cloning site BamHI (not destroyed); 3′ cloning site SacI (not destroyed)
  Sequencing primers: 5′ NA
Terms and licenses: Academic/Nonprofit Terms; Industry Terms: Not Available to Industry
How to cite: pMCSF-R-luc was a gift from Dong-Er Zhang (Addgene plasmid # 12420 ; http://n2t.net/addgene:12420 ; RRID:Addgene_12420)
